>Addgene plasmid #234012 | makeTCR_Hs.TRBV2 | addgene full sequence | sequence record 468328 | Addgene NGS Result
CGTCTCACCATGGATACCTGGCTCGTATGCTGGGCAATTTTTAGTCTCTTGAAAGCAGGACTCACAGAAC
CTGAAGTCACCCAGACTCCCAGCCATCAGGTCACACAGATGGGACAGGAAGTGATCTTGCGCTGTGTCCC
CATCTCTAATCACTTATACTTCTATTGGTACAGACAAATCTTGGGGCAGAAAGTCGAGTTTCTGGTTTCC
TTTTATAATAATGAAATCTCAGAGAAGTCTGAAATATTCGATGATCAATTCTCAGTTGAAAGGCCTGATG
GATCAAATTTCACTCTGAAGATCCGGTCCACAAAGCTGGAGGACTCAGCCATGTACTTCTGTGTGAGACG
CAGGGAAGATGGCCGCGAAGAAAACGTCATAGCTGTTTCCTGACTGACCATTTAAATCATACCTGACCTC
CATAGCAGAAAGTCAAAAGCCTCCGACCGGAGGCTTTTGACTTGATCGGCACGTAAGAGGTTCCAACTTT
CACCATAATGAAATAAGATCACTACCGGGCGTATTTTTTGAGTTATCGAGATTTTCAGGAGCTAAGGAAG
CTAAAATGGAGAAAAAAATCACTGGATATACCACCGTTGATATATCCCAATGGCATCGTAAAGAACATTT
TGAGGCATTTCAGTCAGTTGCTCAATGTACCTATAACCAGACCGTTCAGCTGGATATTACGGCCTTTTTA
AAGACCGTAAAGAAAAATAAGCACAAGTTTTATCCGGCCTTTATTCACATTCTTGCCCGCCTGATGAATG
CTCATCCGGAATTTCGTATGGCAATGAAAGACGGTGAGCTGGTGATATGGGATAGTGTTCACCCTTGTTA
CACCGTTTTCCATGAGCAAACTGAAACGTTTTCATCGCTCTGGAGTGAATACCACGACGATTTCCGGCAG
TTTCTACACATATATTCGCAAGATGTGGCGTGTTACGGTGAAAACCTGGCCTATTTCCCTAAAGGGTTTA
TTGAGAATATGTTTTTTGTCTCAGCCAATCCCTGGGTGAGTTTCACCAGTTTTGATTTAAACGTGGCCAA
TATGGACAACTTCTTCGCCCCCGTTTTCACCATGGGCAAATATTATACGCAAGGCGACAAGGTGCTGATG
CCGCTGGCGATTCAGGTTCATCATGCCGTTTGTGATGGCTTCCATGTCGGCAGAATGCTTAATGAATTAC
AACAGTACTGCGATGAGTGGCAGGGCGGGGCGTAATGAGGGCCCAAATGTAATCACCTGGCTCACCTTCG
GGTGGGCCTTTCTGCGTTGCTGGCGTTTTTCCATAGGCTCCGCCCCCCTGACGAGCATCACAAAAATCGA
TGCTCAAGTCAGAGGTGGCGAAACCCGACAGGACTATAAAGATACCAGGCGTTTCCCCCTGGAAGCTCCC
TCGTGCGCTCTCCTGTTCCGACCCTGCCGCTTACCGGATACCTGTCCGCCTTTCTCCCTTCGGGAAGCGT
GGCGCTTTCTCATAGCTCACGCTGTAGGTATCTCAGTTCGGTGTAGGTCGTTCGCTCCAAGCTGGGCTGT
GTGCACGAACCCCCCGTTCAGCCCGACCGCTGCGCCTTATCCGGTAACTATCGTCTTGAGTCCAACCCGG
TAAGACACGACTTATCGCCACTGGCAGCAGCCACTGGTAACAGGATTAGCAGAGCGAGGTATGTAGGCGG
TGCTACAGAGTTCTTGAAGTGGTGGCCTAACTACGGCTACACTAGAAGAACAGTATTTGGTATCTGCGCT
CTGCTGAAGCCAGTTACCTCGGAAAAAGAGTTGGTAGCTCTTGATCCGGCAAACAAACCACCGCTGGTAG
CGGTGGTTTTTTTGTTTGCAAGCAGCAGATTACGCGCAGAAAAAAAGGATCTCAAGAAGATCCTTTGATT
TTCTACCGAAGAAAGGCCCACCCGTGAAGGTGAGCCAGTGAGTTGATTGCAGTCCAGTTACGCTGGAGTC
TGAGGCTCGTCCTGAATGATATCAAGCTTGAATTCGTTTGTAAAACGACGGCCAGTGCTAACCGTATCGC
ATTGGCCATACCTACA
Features (pLannotate 1.2.2; 8 found; start..end, strand, type, name):
     10..336     +  CDS            TRBV17: TVB17_HUMAN - Experimental evidence at protein level: Swiss-Prot protein existence level 1. Probable non-functional open reading frame (ORF) of V region of the variable domain of T cell receptor (TR) beta chain (PubMed:24600447). Non-functional ORF generally cannot participate to the synthesis of a productive T cell receptor (TR) chain due to altered V-(D)-J or switch recombination and/or splicing site (at mRNA level) and/or conserved amino acid change (protein level) (PubMed:9619395). Alpha-beta T cell receptors are antigen specific receptors which are essential to the immune response and are
    431..462     +  terminator     tonB terminator: bidirectional E. coli tonB-P14 transcription terminator
    463..565     +  promoter       cat promoter: promoter of the E. coli cat gene encoding chloramphenicol acetyltransferase
    566..1222    +  CDS            cat: CAT_ECOLX - Experimental evidence at protein level: Swiss-Prot protein existence level 1. This enzyme is an effector of chloramphenicol resistance in bacteria. From Escherichia coli. This protein is used as a marker in many commonly used cloning vectors, such as pACYC184.
   1249..1276    +  terminator     T7Te terminator: phage T7 early transcription terminator
   1288..1875    -  rep_origin     ori: high-copy-number ColE1/pMB1/pBR322/pUC origin of replication
   1897..1926    -  terminator     T3Te terminator: phage T3 early transcription terminator
   1998..2017    -  CDS            lacZα (fragment): LacZα fragment of β-galactosidase; lacZ fragment
