[The description below was written by a language model from this plasmid's Addgene catalogue record and pLannotate feature annotations shown in this document.]
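Description:
makeTCR_Hs.TRBV2 is a small bacterial part-donor plasmid (about 2.0 kb in the sequenced record) from the makeTCR modular system, a synthetic-biology platform for single-step assembly of T cell receptor coding sequences. It is built on the custom pmakeTCR backbone, a minimal vector propagated in E. coli at high copy from a ColE1/pUC-type origin and selected with chloramphenicol through a cat gene driven by its native promoter. The resistance cassette and origin are insulated by short transcription terminators (tonB, T7Te and T3Te), and a residual lacZα fragment remains near the cloning region. M13 forward and reverse primer sites are listed for sequencing across the insert.

The payload is a 336 bp synthetic copy of the human TRBV2 gene segment, which encodes a variable (V) region of the TCR beta chain. It has no promoter, since the plasmid only stores the module and is not meant to express it. The recorded 5′ and 3′ cloning sites are four-base sequences that are not destroyed. This fits defined overhangs for ordered, Golden Gate-style ligation with other makeTCR parts, although the record does not name the enzyme or describe the assembly scheme. The automated annotation labels the insert region as TRBV17, probably a homology hit between related TRBV family members rather than a true identification; the catalogue entry identifies the insert as TRBV2. The stated use is as the TRBV module in makeTCR assemblies of full TCR constructs.
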