Addgene plasmid #234012: makeTCR_Hs.TRBV2
Purpose: Hs TRBV gene for makeTCR assembly
Depositing lab: Michael Platten. Depositing organization: Deutsches Krebsforschungszentrum (DKFZ). Publication: makeTCR: A Modular Platform for Rapid, Flexible, Scalable, Single-Step T Cell Receptor Synthesis. Hamberger M, Neuhoff M-T, Pietrantonio SV, Boschert T, Maldonado Torres C, Errerd A, Tan CL, Lindner JM, Platten M, Green EW. bioRxiv 2025.04.27.647198 10.1101/2025.04.27.647198.
Backbone
  Vector backbone: pmakeTCR
  Backbone manufacturer: custom
  Backbone size w/o insert (bp): 1710
  Vector type: Synthetic Biology
Growth in bacteria
  Bacterial resistance: Chloramphenicol, 25 μg/mL
  Growth temperature: 37°C
  Growth strain: DH5alpha
  Copy number: High Copy
Gene/Insert
  Gene/Insert name: TRBV2 (alt name: ENSG00000260309)
  Species: H. sapiens (human)
  Insert size (bp): 336
  Entrez Gene: TRBV2 (a.k.a. TCRBV22S1A2N1T, TCRBV2S1)
  Promoter: n/a
  Cloning method: Restriction Enzyme; 5′ cloning site CCAT (not destroyed); 3′ cloning site TGTG (not destroyed)
  Sequencing primers: 5′ M13 (-21) Forward; 3′ M13 Reverse
Resource information
  A portion of this plasmid was derived from a plasmid made by: synthetic
Terms and licenses: Academic/Nonprofit Terms; Industry Terms: Not Available to Industry
Depositor comments: Please visit https://doi.org/10.1101/2025.04.27.647198 for bioRxiv preprint.
How to cite: makeTCR_Hs.TRBV2 was a gift from Michael Platten (Addgene plasmid # 234012 ; http://n2t.net/addgene:234012 ; RRID:Addgene_234012)
